>Addgene plasmid #116945 | pMRXIP-Myc-YKT6 | addgene full sequence | sequence record 224941 | Addgene NGS Result
GGCCAGACTGTTACCACTCCCTTAAGTTTGACCTTAGGTCACTGGAAAGATGTCGAGCGGATCGCTCACA
ACCAGTCGGTAGATGTCAAGAAGAGACGTTGGGTTACCTTCTGCTCTGCAGAATGGCCAACCTTTAACGT
CGGATGGCCGCGAGACGGCACCTTTAACCGAGACCTCATCACCCAGGTTAAGATCAAGGTCTTTTCACCT
GGCCCGCATGGACACCCAGACCAGGTCCCCTACATCGTGACCTGGGAAGCCTTGGCTTTTGACCCCCCTC
CCTGGGTCAAGCCCTTTGTACACCCTAAGCCTCCGCCTCCTCTTCCTCCATCCGCCCCGTCTCTCCCCCT
TGAACCTCCTCGTTCGACCCCGCCTCGATCCTCCCTTTATCCAGCCCTCACTCCTTCTCTAGGCGCCCCC
ATATGGCCATATGAGATCTTATATGGGGCACCCCCGCCCCTTGTAAACTTCCCTGACCCTGACATGACAA
GAGTTACTAACAGCCCCTCTCTCCAAGCTCACTTACAGGCTCTCTACTTAGTCCAGCACGAAGTCTGGAG
ACCTCTGGCGGCAGCCTACCAAGAACAACTGGACCGACCGGTGGTACCTCACCCTTACCGAGTCGGCGAC
ACAGTGTGGGTCCGCCGACACCAGACTAAGAACCTAGAACCTCGCTGGAAAGGACCTTACACAGTCCTGC
TGACCACCCCCACCGCCCTCAAAGTAGACGGCATCGCAGCTTGGATACACGCCGCCCACGTGAAGGCTGC
CGACCCCGGGGGTGGACCATCCTCTAGACTGCCGGATCATCGCCATGGGTGAACAAAAGTTGATTTCTGA
AGAAGATTTGAACGGTGAACAAAAGCTAATCTCCGAGGAAGACTTGAACGGTGAACAAAAATTAATCTCA
GAAGAAGACTTGAACGCTCGAGAATTGGGGAATTCACGCGTTCGCGAGTTAACGGATCCCTCGAGCGGCC
GCATGAAGCTGTACAGCCTCAGCGTCCTCTACAAAGGCGAGGCCAAGGTGGTGCTGCTCAAAGCCGCATA
CGATGTGTCTTCCTTCAGCTTTTTCCAGAGATCCAGCGTTCAGGAATTCATGACCTTCACGAGTCAACTG
ATTGTGGAGCGCTCATCGAAAGGCACTAGAGCTTCTGTCAAAGAACAAGACTATCTGTGCCACGTCTACG
TCCGGAATGATAGTCTTGCAGGTGTGGTCATTGCTGACAATGAATACCCATCCCGGGTGGCCTTTACCTT
GCTGGAGAAGGTACTAGATGAATTCTCCAAGCAAGTCGACAGGATAGACTGGCCAGTAGGATCCCCTGCT
ACAATCCATTACCCAGCCCTGGATGGTCACCTCAGTAGATACCAGAACCCACGAGAAGCTGATCCCATGA
CTAAAGTGCAGGCCGAACTAGATGAGACCAAAATCATTCTGCACAACACCATGGAGTCTCTGTTAGAGCG
AGGTGAGAAGCTAGATGACTTGGTGTCCAAATCCGAGGTGCTGGGAACACAGTCTAAAGCCTTCTATAAA
ACTGCCCGGAAACAAAACTCATGCTGTGCCATCATGTGAGCGGCCGCTACGTAAATTCCGCCCCCCCCCC
TAACGTTACTGGCCGAAGCCGCTTGGAATAAGGCCGGTGTGCGTTTGTCTATATGTTATTTTCCACCATA
TTGCCGTCTTTTGGCAATGTGAGGGCCCGGAAACCTGGCCCTGTCTTCTTGACGAGCATTCCTAGGGGTC
TTTCCCCTCTCGCCAAAGGAATGCAAGGTCTGTTGAATGTCGTGAAGGAAGCAGTTCCTCTGGAAGCTTC
TTGAAGACAAACAACGTCTGTAGCGACCCTTTGCAGGCAGCGGAACCCCCCACCTGGCGACAGGTGCCTC
TGCGGCCAAAAGCCACGTGTATAAGATACACCTGCAAAGGCGGCACAACCCCAGTGCCACGTTGTGAGTT
GGATAGTTGTGGAAAGAGTCAAATGGCTCTCCTCAAGCGTATTCAACAAGGGGCTGAAGGATGCCCAGAA
GGTACCCCATTGTATGGGATCTGATCTGGGGCCTCGGTGCACATGCTTTACATGTGTTTAGTCGAGGTTA
AAAAAACGTCTAGGCCCCCCGAACCACGGGGACGTGGTTTTCCTTTGAAAAACACGATGATAATATGGCC
ACAACCATGACCGAGTACAAGCCCACGGTGCGCCTCGCCACCCGCGACGACGTCCCCCGGGCCGTACGCA
CCCTCGCCGCCGCGTTCGCCGACTACCCCGCCACGCGCCACACCGTCGACCCGGACCGCCACATCGAGCG
GGTCACCGAGCTGCAAGAACTCTTCCTCACGCGCGTCGGGCTCGACATCGGCAAGGTGTGGGTCGCGGAC
GACGGCGCCGCGGTGGCGGTCTGGACCACGCCGGAGAGCGTCGAAGCGGGGGCGGTGTTCGCCGAGATCG
GCCCGCGCATGGCCGAGTTGAGCGGTTCCCGGCTGGCCGCGCAGCAACAGATGGAAGGCCTCCTGGCGCC
GCACCGGCCCAAGGAGCCCGCGTGGTTCCTGGCCACCGTCGGCGTCTCGCCCGACCACCAGGGCAAGGGT
CTGGGCAGCGCCGTCGTGCTCCCCGGAGTGGAGGCGGCCGAGCGCGCCGGGGTGCCCGCCTTCCTGGAGA
CCTCCGCGCCCCGCAACCTCCCCTTCTACGAGCGGCTCGGCTTCACCGTCACCGCCGACGTCGAGGTGCC
CGAAGGACCGCGCACCTGGTGCATGACCCGCAAGCCCGGTGCCTGACGCCCGCCCCACGACCCGCAGCGC
CCGACCGAAAGGAGCGCACGACCCCATGGCTCGACGATAAAATAAAAGATTTTATTTAGTCTCCAGAAAA
AGGGGGGAATGAAAGACCCCACCTGTAGGTTTGGCAAGCTAGCTTAAGTAACGCCATTTTGCAAGGCATG
GAAAAATACATAACTGAGAATAGAGAAGTTCAGATCAAGGTCAGGAACAGATGGAACAGCTGAATATGGG
CCAAACAGGATATCTGTGGTAAGCAGTTCCTGCCCCGGCTCAGGGCCAAGAACAGATGGAACAGCTGAAT
ATGGGCCAAACAGGATATCTGTGGTAAGCAGTTCCTGCCCCGGCTCAGGGCCAAGAACAGATGGTCCCCA
GATGCGGTCCAGCCCTCAGCAGTTTCTAGAGAACCATCAGATGTTTCCAGGGTGCCCCAAGGACCTGAAA
TGACCCTGTGCCTTATTTGAACTAACCAATCAGTTCGCTTCTCGCTTCTGTTCGCGCGCTTCTGCTCCCC
GAGCTCAATAAAAGAGCCCACAACCCCTCACTCGGGGCGCCAGTCCTCCGATTGACTGAGTCGCCCGGGT
ACCCGTGTATCCAATAAACCCTCTTGCAGTTGCATCCGACTTGTGGTCTCGCTGTTCCTTGGGAGGGTCT
CCTCTGAGTGATTGACTACCCGTCAGCGGGGGTCTTTCACATGCAGCATGTATCAAAATTAATTTGGTTT
TTTTTCTTAAGTATTTACATTAAATGGCCATAGTTGCATTAATGAATCGGCCAACGCGCGGGGAGAGGCG
GTTTGCGTATTGGGCGCTCTTCCGCTTCCTCGCTCACTGACTCGCTGCGCTCGGTCGTTCGGCTGCGGCG
AGCGGTATCAGCTCACTCAAAGGCGGTAATACGGTTATCCACAGAATCAGGGGATAACGCAGGAAAGAAC
ATGTGAGCAAAAGGCCAGCAAAAGGCCAGGAACCGTAAAAAGGCCGCGTTGCTGGCGTTTTTCCATAGGC
TCCGCCCCCCTGACGAGCATCACAAAAATCGACGCTCAAGTCAGAGGTGGCGAAACCCGACAGGACTATA
AAGATACCAGGCGTTTCCCCCTGGAAGCTCCCTCGTGCGCTCTCCTGTTCCGACCCTGCCGCTTACCGGA
TACCTGTCCGCCTTTCTCCCTTCGGGAAGCGTGGCGCTTTCTCATAGCTCACGCTGTAGGTATCTCAGTT
CGGTGTAGGTCGTTCGCTCCAAGCTGGGCTGTGTGCACGAACCCCCCGTTCAGCCCGACCGCTGCGCCTT
ATCCGGTAACTATCGTCTTGAGTCCAACCCGGTAAGACACGACTTATCGCCACTGGCAGCAGCCACTGGT
AACAGGATTAGCAGAGCGAGGTATGTAGGCGGTGCTACAGAGTTCTTGAAGTGGTGGCCTAACTACGGCT
ACACTAGAAGAACAGTATTTGGTATCTGCGCTCTGCTGAAGCCAGTTACCTTCGGAAAAAGAGTTGGTAG
CTCTTGATCCGGCAAACAAACCACCGCTGGTAGCGGTGGTTTTTTTGTTTGCAAGCAGCAGATTACGCGC
AGAAAAAAAGGATCTCAAGAAGATCCTTTGATCTTTTCTACGGGGTCTGACGCTCAGTGGAACGAAAACT
CACGTTAAGGGATTTTGGTCATGAGATTATCAAAAAGGATCTTCACCTAGATCCTTTTGCGGCCGGCCGC
AAATCAATCTAAAGTATATATGAGTAAACTTGGTCTGACAGTTACCAATGCTTAATCAGTGAGGCACCTA
TCTCAGCGATCTGTCTATTTCGTTCATCCATAGTTGCCTGACTCCCCGTCGTGTAGATAACTACGATACG
GGAGGGCTTACCATCTGGCCCCAGTGCTGCAATGATACCGCGAGACCCACGCTCACCGGCTCCAGATTTA
TCAGCAATAAACCAGCCAGCCGGAAGGGCCGAGCGCAGAAGTGGTCCTGCAACTTTATCCGCCTCCATCC
AGTCTATTAATTGTTGCCGGGAAGCTAGAGTAAGTAGTTCGCCAGTTAATAGTTTGCGCAACGTTGTTGC
CATTGCTACAGGCATCGTGGTGTCACGCTCGTCGTTTGGTATGGCTTCATTCAGCTCCGGTTCCCAACGA
TCAAGGCGAGTTACATGATCCCCCATGTTGTGCAAAAAAGCGGTTAGCTCCTTCGGTCCTCCGATCGTTG
TCAGAAGTAAGTTGGCCGCAGTGTTATCACTCATGGTTATGGCAGCACTGCATAATTCTCTTACTGTCAT
GCCATCCGTAAGATGCTTTTCTGTGACTGGTGAGTACTCAACCAAGTCATTCTGAGAATAGTGTATGCGG
CGACCGAGTTGCTCTTGCCCGGCGTCAACACGGGATAATACCGCGCCACATAGCAGAACTTTAAAAGTGC
TCATCATTGGAAAACGTTCTTCGGGGCGAAAACTCTCAAGGATCTTACCGCTGTTGAGATCCAGTTCGAT
GTAACCCACTCGTGCACCCAACTGATCTTCAGCATCTTTTACTTTCACCAGCGTTTCTGGGTGAGCAAAA
ACAGGAAGGCAAAATGCCGCAAAAAAGGGAATAAGGGCGACACGGAAATGTTGAATACTCATACTCTTCC
TTTTTCAATATTATTGAAGCATTTATCAGGGTTATTGTCTCATGAGCGGATACATATTTGAATGTATTTA
GAAAAATAAACAAATAGGGGTTCCGCGCACATTTCCCCGAAAAGTGCCACCTGACGTCTAAGAAACCATT
ATTATCATGACATTAACCTATAAAAATAGGCGTATCACGAGGCCCTTTCGTCTTCACTCGAGGAGCTTGG
CCCATTGCATACGTTGTATCCATATCATAATATGTACATTTATATTGGCTCATGTCCAACATTACCGCCA
TGTTGACATTGATTATTGACTAGTTATTAATAGTAATCAATTACGGGGTCATTAGTTCATAGCCCATATA
TGGAGTTCCGCGTTACATAACTTACGGTAAATGGCCCGCCTGGCTGACCGCCCAACGACCCCCGCCCATT
GACGTCAATAATGACGTATGTTCCCATAGTAACGCCAATAGGGACTTTCCATTGACGTCAATGGGTGGAG
TATTTACGGTAAACTGCCCACTTGGCAGTACATCAAGTGTATCATATGCCAAGTACGCCCCCTATTGACG
TCAATGACGGTAAATGGCCCGCCTGGCATTATGCCCAGTACATGACCTTATGGGACTTTCCTACTTGGCA
GTACATCTACGTATTAGTCATCGCTATTACCATGCTAGAGAACCATCAGATGTTTCCAGGGTGCCCCAAG
GACCTGAAATGACCCTGTGCCTTATTTGAACTAACCAATCAGTTCGCTTCTCGCTTCTGTTCGCGCGCTT
CTGCTCCCCGAGCTCAATAAAAGAGCCCACAACCCCTCACTCGGCGCGCCAGTCCTCCGATTGACTGAGT
CGCCCGGGTACCCGTGTATCCAATAAACCCTCTTGCAGTTGCATCCGACTTGTGGTCTCGCTGTTCCTTG
GGAGGGTCTCCTCTGAGTGATTGACTACCCGTCAGCGGGGGTCTTTCATTTGGGGGCTCGTCCGGGATCG
GGAGACCCCTGCCCAGGGACCACCGACCCACCACCGGGAGGTAAGCTGGCCAGCAACTTATCTGTGTCTG
TCCGATTGTCTAGTGTCTATGACTGATTTTATGCGCCTGCGTCGGTACTAGTTAGCTAACTAGCTCTGTA
TCTGGCGGACCCGTGGTGGAACTGACGAGTTCGGAACACCCGGCCGCAACCCTGGGAGACGTCCCAGGGA
CTTCGGGGGCCGTTTTTGTGGCCCGACCTGAGTCCAAAAATCCCGATCGTTTTGGACTCTTTGGTGCACC
CCCCTTAGAGGAGGGATATGTGGTTCTGGTAGGAGACGAGAACCTAAAACAGTTCCCGCCTCCGTCTGAA
TTTTTGCTTTCGGTTTGGGACCGAAGCCGCGCCGCGCGTCTTGTCTGCTGCAGCATCGTTCTGTGTTGTC
TCTGTCTGACTGTGTTTCTGTATTTGTCTGAAAATATGGGCCCG
Features (pLannotate 1.2.2; 15 found; start..end, strand, type, name):
      1..417     +  CDS            gag (truncated): truncated Moloney murine leukemia virus (MMLV) gag gene lacking the start codon
    427..801     +  misc_feature   pol region: Moloney murine leukemia virus (MMLV) pol region containing the splice acceptor site
    818..926     +  CDS            13xMyc (fragment): 13 tandem Myc epitope tags
    983..1576    +  CDS            YKT6: YKT6_HUMAN - Experimental evidence at protein level: Swiss-Prot protein existence level 1. Vesicular soluble NSF attachment protein receptor (v-SNARE) mediating vesicle docking and fusion to a specific acceptor cellular compartment. Functions in endoplasmic reticulum to Golgi transport; as part of a SNARE complex composed of GOSR1, GOSR2 and STX5. Functions in early/recycling endosome to TGN transport; as part of a SNARE complex composed of BET1L, GOSR1 and STX5. Has a S-palmitoyl transferase activity. From Homo sapiens (Human).
   1701..2163    +  misc_feature   IRES: internal ribosome entry site (IRES) of the encephalomyocarditis virus (EMCV)
   2177..2776    +  CDS            PuroR: puromycin N-acetyltransferase; pac from Streptomyces alboniger; confers resistance to puromycin
   2878..2999    +  LTR            3' LTR (ΔU3) (fragment): self-inactivating 3' long terminal repeat (LTR) from Moloney murine leukemia virus
   3000..3469    +  LTR            LTR: long terminal repeat from Moloney murine leukemia virus
   3535..3587    -  CDS            lacI (fragment): lac repressor; lacI; The lac repressor binds to the lac operator to inhibit transcription in E. coli. This inhibition can be relieved by adding lactose or isopropyl-β-D-thiogalactopyranoside (IPTG).
   3770..4358    -  rep_origin     ori: high-copy-number ColE1/pMB1/pBR322/pUC origin of replication
   4522..5382    -  CDS            AmpR: β-lactamase; bla; confers resistance to ampicillin, carbenicillin, and related antibiotics
   5383..5487    -  promoter       AmpR promoter: bla
   5675..6054    +  enhancer       CMV enhancer: human cytomegalovirus immediate early enhancer
   6055..6350    +  LTR            3' LTR (ΔU3) (fragment): self-inactivating 3' long terminal repeat (LTR) from Moloney murine leukemia virus
   6413..6770    +  misc_feature   MMLV Ψ: packaging signal of Moloney murine leukemia virus (MMLV)
