[The description below was written by a language model from this plasmid's Addgene catalogue record and pLannotate feature annotations shown in this document.]
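Description:
pMRXIP-Myc-YKT6 is a Moloney murine leukemia virus-based retroviral vector for expressing Myc-tagged human YKT6 in mammalian cells. It is built on the pMRXIP 3xMyc-Ci2 backbone, which the record notes derives from the pMX vector family. In bacteria it is maintained through a high-copy ColE1/pUC-type origin and selected with ampicillin via the β-lactamase gene and its promoter. The catalogue lists a total size of 6,854 bp, while the sequenced record used for annotation is 6,834 nt.

The viral transcription unit begins with a CMV enhancer placed directly upstream of a partial MMLV LTR. This is consistent with a hybrid CMV/LTR 5′ element and with the CMV promoter listed in the catalogue. It is followed by the MMLV Ψ packaging signal, a truncated gag lacking its start codon, and a pol region that carries the splice acceptor. These elements allow the genomic RNA to be packaged when gag, pol and env are supplied in trans. Downstream lies a short block of tandem Myc epitopes, annotated as a fragment of a multi-Myc array and matching the 3xMyc of the backbone name. It is fused N-terminally to the YKT6 coding sequence, which was inserted at NotI sites. YKT6 is a v-SNARE involved in vesicle docking and fusion. An EMCV IRES then drives translation of puromycin N-acetyltransferase from the same transcript, linking puromycin resistance to insert expression, and a 3′ MMLV LTR closes the provirus.

The construct suits retroviral transduction and puromycin selection of stable cell lines in which YKT6 can be detected or immunoprecipitated through the Myc tag. The associated publication concerns the role of autophagosomal YKT6 in fusion with lysosomes.
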