Addgene plasmid #116945: pMRXIP-Myc-YKT6
Purpose: Expressing Myc-YKT6 for mammalian cells
Depositing lab: Noboru Mizushima. Depositing organization: The University of Tokyo. Publication: Autophagosomal YKT6 is required for fusion with lysosomes independently of syntaxin 17. Matsui T, Jiang P, Nakano S, Sakamaki Y, Yamamoto H, Mizushima N. J Cell Biol. 2018 Aug 6;217(8):2633-2645. doi: 10.1083/jcb.201712058. Epub 2018 May 22. PubMed 29789439.
Backbone
  Vector backbone: pMRXIP 3xMyc-Ci2
  Backbone manufacturer: Dr.Shoji Yamaoka of Tokyo Medical and Dental University
  Backbone size w/o insert (bp): 6257
  Total vector size (bp): 6854
  Vector type: Mammalian Expression, Retroviral
  Selectable markers: Puromycin
Growth in bacteria
  Bacterial resistance: Ampicillin, 100 μg/mL
  Growth temperature: 37°C
  Growth strain: NEB Stable
  Copy number: High Copy
Gene/Insert
  Gene/Insert name: Synaptobrevin homolog YKT6 (alt name: YKT6)
  Species: H. sapiens (human)
  Insert size (bp): 597
  GenBank ID: NM_006555.3 NM_006555.3
  Entrez Gene: YKT6
  Promoter: CMV
  Tag / fusion protein: Myc (N terminal on backbone)
  Cloning method: Restriction Enzyme; 5′ cloning site NotI (not destroyed); 3′ cloning site NotI (not destroyed)
  Sequencing primers: 5′ none; 3′ none
Resource information
  A portion of this plasmid was derived from a plasmid made by: It has the pMX backbone
Terms and licenses: Academic/Nonprofit Terms; Industry Terms: Not Available to Industry
How to cite: pMRXIP-Myc-YKT6 was a gift from Noboru Mizushima (Addgene plasmid # 116945 ; http://n2t.net/addgene:116945 ; RRID:Addgene_116945)
